Addgene plasmid #217162: pCMV-PROTOP
Purpose: Mammalian expression vector for expression of PROTOP transposase (CMV promoter)
Depositing lab: Haoyi Wang. Depositing organization: Institute of Zoology, Chinese Academy of Sciences. Publication: Heterologous survey of 130 DNA transposons in human cells highlights their functional divergence and expands the genome engineering toolbox. Zhang T, Tan S, Tang N, Li Y, Zhang C, Sun J, Guo Y, Gao H, Cai Y, Sun W, Wang C, Fu L, Ma H, Wu Y, Hu X, Zhang X, Gee P, Yan W, Zhao Y, Chen Q, Guo B, Wang H, Zhang YE. Cell. 2024 Jul 11;187(14):3741-3760.e30. doi: 10.1016/j.cell.2024.05.007. Epub 2024 Jun 5. PubMed 38843831.
Backbone
  Vector backbone: pCMV
  Vector type: Mammalian Expression
Growth in bacteria
  Bacterial resistance: Ampicillin, 100 μg/mL
  Growth temperature: 37°C
  Growth strain: DH5alpha
  Copy number: High Copy
Gene/Insert
  Gene/Insert name: PROTOP transposase
  Species: Synthetic
  Cloning method: Restriction Enzyme; 5′ cloning site Unknown (unknown if destroyed); 3′ cloning site Unknown (unknown if destroyed)
Terms and licenses: Academic/Nonprofit Terms; Industry Terms: Not Available to Industry
How to cite: pCMV-PROTOP was a gift from Haoyi Wang (Addgene plasmid # 217162 ; http://n2t.net/addgene:217162 ; RRID:Addgene_217162)
