[The description below was written by a language model from this plasmid's Addgene catalogue record and pLannotate feature annotations shown in this document.]
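Description:
pCMV-PROTOP is a 7,163-nt mammalian expression plasmid built on a pCMV backbone and designed to produce the PROTOP transposase, a synthetic coding sequence, in transfected mammalian cells. Transcription is driven by the human cytomegalovirus immediate-early enhancer and promoter at the start of the sequence and terminated by the bovine growth hormone polyadenylation signal. The annotation software did not recognise the transposase itself. However, the roughly 2.7 kb unannotated stretch between the T7 promoter just downstream of CMV and the reverse-oriented SP6 promoter just before the bGH poly(A) signal is where the insert must lie. These flanking phage promoters are standard backbone elements useful for sequencing or in vitro transcription. No epitope tag, reporter or nuclear localisation signal is annotated, and the cloning sites used are not recorded.

In bacteria the plasmid replicates at high copy from a ColE1/pUC-type origin and is selected with ampicillin through the β-lactamase gene and its native promoter. An f1 origin is also present. Downstream of the expression cassette sits an SV40 early promoter followed by only a short fragment of a bleomycin-resistance (ble) gene and an SV40 poly(A) signal, so a functional mammalian selection marker appears to be absent. Other small matches (a short HIV-1 LTR fragment, lac promoter/operator, and lacI and bom fragments) look like backbone remnants.

The construct comes from a survey of DNA transposons tested for activity in human cells. It serves as the transposase-supplying helper plasmid, presumably paired with a separate donor carrying the matching transposon ends, which the record does not describe.
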