Features (pLannotate 1.2.2; 19 found; start..end, strand, type, name):
      1..380     +  enhancer       CMV enhancer: human cytomegalovirus immediate early enhancer
    381..584     +  promoter       CMV promoter: human cytomegalovirus (CMV) immediate early promoter
    580..613     +  LTR            5' LTR (truncated) (fragment): truncated 5' long terminal repeat (LTR) from HIV-1
    629..647     +  promoter       T7 promoter: promoter for bacteriophage T7 RNA polymerase
   3351..3369    -  promoter       SP6 promoter: promoter for bacteriophage SP6 RNA polymerase
   3395..3619    +  polyA_signal   bGH poly(A) signal: bovine growth hormone polyadenylation signal
   3623..3644    +  promoter       SV40 promoter (fragment): SV40 enhancer and early promoter
   3665..4093    +  rep_origin     f1 ori (sequence partly withheld): f1 bacteriophage origin of replication; arrow indicates direction of (+) strand synthesis
   4107..4436    +  promoter       SV40 promoter: SV40 enhancer and early promoter
   4449..4607    +  CDS            ble (fragment): BLE_KLEPN - Experimental evidence at protein level: Swiss-Prot protein existence level 1. Binding protein with a strong affinity to the bleomycin family of antibiotics. Binds to CL990; an antimitotic-antibiotic compound. From Klebsiella pneumoniae.
   4602..4723    +  polyA_signal   SV40 poly(A) signal: SV40 polyadenylation signal
   4796..4812    -  protein_bind   lac operator: The lac repressor binds to the lac operator to inhibit transcription in E. coli. This inhibition can be relieved by adding lactose or isopropyl-β-D-thiogalactopyranoside (IPTG). lac repressor encoded by lacI
   4820..4850    -  promoter       lac promoter: promoter for the E. coli lac operon
   4865..4886    -  protein_bind   CAP binding site: CAP binding activates transcription in the presence of cAMP. E. coli catabolite activator protein
   4899..4991    -  CDS            lacI (fragment): lac repressor; lacI; The lac repressor binds to the lac operator to inhibit transcription in E. coli. This inhibition can be relieved by adding lactose or isopropyl-β-D-thiogalactopyranoside (IPTG).
   5174..5762    -  rep_origin     ori: high-copy-number ColE1/pMB1/pBR322/pUC origin of replication
   5933..6793    -  CDS            AmpR: β-lactamase; bla; confers resistance to ampicillin, carbenicillin, and related antibiotics
   6794..6898    -  promoter       AmpR promoter: bla
   6957..7009    -  misc_feature   bom (fragment): basis of mobility region from pBR322
>Addgene plasmid #217162 | pCMV-PROTOP | addgene full sequence | sequence record 443167 | Addgene NGS Result
GACATTGATTATTGACTAGTTATTAATAGTAATCAATTACGGGGTCATTAGTTCATAGCCCATATATGGA
GTTCCGCGTTACATAACTTACGGTAAATGGCCCGCCTGGCTGACCGCCCAACGACCCCCGCCCATTGACG
TCAATAATGACGTATGTTCCCATAGTAACGCCAATAGGGACTTTCCATTGACGTCAATGGGTGGAGTATT
TACGGTAAACTGCCCACTTGGCAGTACATCAAGTGTATCATATGCCAAGTACGCCCCCTATTGACGTCAA
TGACGGTAAATGGCCCGCCTGGCATTATGCCCAGTACATGACCTTATGGGACTTTCCTACTTGGCAGTAC
ATCTACGTATTAGTCATCGCTATTACCATGGTGATGCGGTTTTGGCAGTACATCAATGGGCGTGGATAGC
GGTTTGACTCACGGGGATTTCCAAGTCTCCACCCCATTGACGTCAATGGGAGTTTGTTTTGGCACCAAAA
TCAACGGGACTTTCCAAAATGTCGTAACAACTCCGCCCCATTGACGCAAATGGGCGGTAGGCGTGTACGG
TGGGAGGTCTATATAAGCAGAGCTCTCTGGCTAACTAGAGAACCCACTGCTTACTGGCTTATCGAAATTA
ATACGACTCACTATAGGGAGACCCAAGCTTGGTACCGAGCTCGGATCCACTAGTAACGGCCGCCAGTGTG
CTGGAATTCGCCGCCACCATGGCCCATCTGAACAACCTGATGGATATGGCCAAGAAGAAGCGCCGCTATA
TCAGCGGCAACAAATGCAGCCTGAGCCATTGTCGTAAAAGCCGCCGCGATTTTCCTGCGCTGAAGCTGTT
CCGTTTTCCGGAACGCGATCCGACCATGTTAATTCGCTGGGCGGAAAAATGCCAGTTTACCGAAGATTTC
GTGGCGAGCACCAGCAGCTTATTTCTGTGCCAGGATCACTTCAGCCCGGATGATATTGGCGTGAAGTACC
TGAAGAAAGGCGCCATTCCTGATCGCAACCTGATCAAATATAAGAGCTGCAACAACGCCGATATCAACCT
GAATGCGGTGGGTAGCCCGCCTCGTAAACGTCATCGTAGCCAGAGCCCTGTTGAAGTGTGTCGCCAGTGC
CATAAGAACGCCAAAACCCTGAAAGTGTTCCAGAAGAAGTACTTCGCGTTTAAGAAGCTGAGCGATGAAC
GCCAGATCCGCATTAAGATGCTGCGCAAGGAGAACAGCAACCTGAAACGCAAGCTGGTGCGCCTGGAAAG
CAAAACCGAAAAGAACATCTACAGCGAGATCGATAAAATCAACCTGACCGGCAACGAGAAAATTCTGGCC
AAAATGCTGCTGAAAGAAAAGAAAGGCACCAACACCCGCTGGAACGATTGCGAAAAACTGTTCGCGCAGA
GCATTTACTATCGCAGCACCAGCACCTATACCTTCCTGCGCGATAGCCTGAAACTGAACTTTCCGAGCCC
TAGCAGCCTGCAGAAATGGAACAGCATTAAGAAGCTGCAGCCGGGCGATAACGAATGCCTGTATAGCGCC
CTGAAAGAGGCCATCAAGGAAATGAACGCGAGCGATAAAGAATGCATTCTGGCGTGCGATGAGGTGGCGA
TCAAAAAAAACCTGACCTATAACGTGAGCGTGGATATCATTGACGGCATTGAACACCTGCTGGATCGCAG
CAACAAAATCGGCAGCCACATTTGCGTGTTTGTGGTGCGCGGCATTCTGAAAAAGTGGAAGTTTATCCTG
AACTATTTCGTGGCGGAAACCAACATTAAAGGCGACTGCCTGAAAAGCCTGATCTACAAGAACATCATCA
TCGCCGAAACCATTGGCTTTAAAGTGCGCGGCGTGGTGTATGATCAGGGCGGCAACAACCGTAAATGCAC
CAGCCTGCTGGAAGTGACCAACGAGAAACCGTACTTCACCCTGAACAACAAGAAGTACTACATGTTCTAC
GATATCCCGCATCTGTTTAAGAGCGTGCGCAACAACTTTCTGAAAGCCAACTTTGAAACCCCTGACGGCC
TGGTGGATTTTGACGTGATTCGCGAAGTGTATGAACTGGATCATGGCAGCGTTACCCGCATGACCAAACT
GACCCGCAGCCATGTTAATCCGACCCGCTTTGAATTAATGCGCGTGTGCTTAGCAACCCAGACCCTGAGC
CATACTGTTGCGGCGGCGATTAAAACCTGCAACCAGAACAAACAGCTGCACCGCAACAGCTCAGAAGTTG
CAGCGAGCACCGCAGCATTTGTGCAGAAAGTGAACGACTACTTTGATTGCCTGAACAGCCGTGTGCTGAC
CGACAAAAACCCGATGAAATGCGCGCTGCAGGTGAATAACGGCGTGTGGAACAAACTGAAAGAGATGCAG
GAATATCTGAAGAGCGTGAAATATCACGGCAACAAGATTTATTGCGTGGATGGCCTGATCCAAACCACCG
AAGCGATTTTTGGCCTGGTGGAGGATCTGTTTAAAGACCATACCGACCACTTCTTTTTTCTGACCAGCCG
CGTGAACCAAGATCCGCTGGAAAACATTTTTGCGTGCGTGCGCGCGAAAGGTGGTAATTGCCGCAACCCT
AGCGTGAACGAGTTCAACATCATCATCGCGAAACTGATCAGCCTGCACATCTTTAAATTCAGCCAGAAGA
GCAACTGCGAAAGCGATGACGATGTGATGCTGCCGATTGAGTTCGACAGCATTATTTATCAGCCGTTCAT
CGAGAAGAAAGAAATCCAGCAGCAGGAATATAGCGTGAGCTTCAGCAAAATTGTGCAGGATAACGAGCGC
TACTTTGACCAGAACATCGATAACTTTCTGTGCAACGATGTGCCGATCGAATTAACCAGCAGCCGCTATT
TCGTGGGCTATATTGCGAAAGGCAGCAGCTGTGACAAATGCCGCAGCGTGATTCTGAAAGAAACCGAACA
CCTGACCGCGCCTAGCGAACTGTTCATCCATGAAAAGAACTACAGCATTGAGAGCGATTTCGGCAAACTG
AAAGCCCCGAGCGATCTGTTTTTTAACATCTGCAAGATCCACATTAAGGCGTTCGAAAACATCTTCAAGA
ACAACAAAAAGCAGATGTGCATCAAGAAGTTTATTGTGGAACAGTGCATCAAATGCACCAACGAAAGCAG
CGCCTTTAGCCTGTGGTTTTACGAAAACAACGAGTGCTATGCGCATCGCACCGATCTGCTGAACAAACTG
ATTAAGGTGCTGCTGTTTAAACACTGTAAGTGGACCGTGATTGCCGATCGCCAGAAGAAACAGGCGAAGC
TGAGCATTCTGAGCCACAAATGATGAGCGGCCGCTCGAGCATGCATCTAGAGGGCCCTATTCTATAGTGT
CACCTAAATGCTAGAGCTCGCTGATCAGCCTCGACTGTGCCTTCTAGTTGCCAGCCATCTGTTGTTTGCC
CCTCCCCCGTGCCTTCCTTGACCCTGGAAGGTGCCACTCCCACTGTCCTTTCCTAATAAAATGAGGAAAT
TGCATCGCATTGTCTGAGTAGGTGTCATTCTATTCTGGGGGGTGGGGTGGGGCAGGACAGCAAGGGGGAG
GATTGGGAAGACAATAGCAGGCATGCTGGGGATGCGGTGGGCTCTATGGCTTCTGAGGCGGAAAGAACCA
GCTGGGGCTCTAGGGGGTATCCCC
[124 nt withheld, positions 3665-3788]
C
[91 nt withheld, positions 3790-3880]
A
[49 nt withheld, positions 3882-3930]
CCTTTGACGTTGGAGTCCACGTTCTTT
[37 nt withheld, positions 3958-3994]
ACCCTATCTCGGTCTATTCTTTTGATTTATAAGGGATTTTGCCGATTTCGGCCTATTGGTTAAAAAATGA
GCTGATTTAACAAAAATTTAACGCGAATTAATTCTGTGGAATGTGTGTCAGTTAGGGTGTGGAAAGTCCC
CAGGCTCCCCAGCAGGCAGAAGTATGCAAAGCATGCATCTCAATTAGTCAGCAACCAGGTGTGGAAAGTC
CCCAGGCTCCCCAGCAGGCAGAAGTATGCAAAGCATGCATCTCAATTAGTCAGCAACCATAGTCCCGCCC
CTAACTCCGCCCATCCCGCCCCTAACTCCGCCCAGTTCCGCCCATTCTCCGCCCCATGGCTGACTAATTT
TTTTTATTTATGCAGAGGCCGAGGCCGCCTCTGCCTCTGAGCTATTCCAGAAGTAGTGAGGAGGCTTTTT
TGGAGGCCTAGGCTTTTGCAAAAAGCTCCCCGAAATGACCGACCAAGCGACGCCCAACCTGCCATCACGA
GATTTCGATTCCACCGCCGCCTTCTATGAAAGGTTGGGCTTCGGAATCGTTTTCCGGGACGCCGGCTGGA
TGATCCTCCAGCGCGGGGATCTCATGCTGGAGTTCTTCGCCCACCCCAACTTGTTTATTGCAGCTTATAA
TGGTTACAAATAAAGCAATAGCATCACAAATTTCACAAATAAAGCATTTTTTTCACTGCATTCTAGTTGT
GGTTTGTCCAAACTCATCAATGTATCTTATCATGTCTGTATACCGTCGACCTCTAGCTAGAGCTTGGCGT
AATCATGGTCATAGCTGTTTCCTGTGTGAAATTGTTATCCGCTCACAATTCCACACAACATACGAGCCGG
AAGCATAAAGTGTAAAGCCTGGGGTGCCTAATGAGTGAGCTAACTCACATTAATTGCGTTGCGCTCACTG
CCCGCTTTCCAGTCGGGAAACCTGTCGTGCCAGCTGCATTAATGAATCGGCCAACGCGCGGGGAGAGGCG
GTTTGCGTATTGGGCGCTCTTCCGCTTCCTCGCTCACTGACTCGCTGCGCTCGGTCGTTCGGCTGCGGCG
AGCGGTATCAGCTCACTCAAAGGCGGTAATACGGTTATCCACAGAATCAGGGGATAACGCAGGAAAGAAC
ATGTGAGCAAAAGGCCAGCAAAAGGCCAGGAACCGTAAAAAGGCCGCGTTGCTGGCGTTTTTCCATAGGC
TCCGCCCCCCTGACGAGCATCACAAAAATCGACGCTCAAGTCAGAGGTGGCGAAACCCGACAGGACTATA
AAGATACCAGGCGTTTCCCCCTGGAAGCTCCCTCGTGCGCTCTCCTGTTCCGACCCTGCCGCTTACCGGA
TACCTGTCCGCCTTTCTCCCTTCGGGAAGCGTGGCGCTTTCTCATAGCTCACGCTGTAGGTATCTCAGTT
CGGTGTAGGTCGTTCGCTCCAAGCTGGGCTGTGTGCACGAACCCCCCGTTCAGCCCGACCGCTGCGCCTT
ATCCGGTAACTATCGTCTTGAGTCCAACCCGGTAAGACACGACTTATCGCCACTGGCAGCAGCCACTGGT
AACAGGATTAGCAGAGCGAGGTATGTAGGCGGTGCTACAGAGTTCTTGAAGTGGTGGCCTAACTACGGCT
ACACTAGAAGAACAGTATTTGGTATCTGCGCTCTGCTGAAGCCAGTTACCTTCGGAAAAAGAGTTGGTAG
CTCTTGATCCGGCAAACAAACCACCGCTGGTAGCGGTGGTTTTTTTGTTTGCAAGCAGCAGATTACGCGC
AGAAAAAAAGGATCTCAAGAAGATCCTTTGATCTTTTCTACGGGGTCTGACGCTCAGTGGAACGAAAACT
CACGTTAAGGGATTTTGGTCATGAGATTATCAAAAAGGATCTTCACCTAGATCCTTTTAAATTAAAAATG
AAGTTTTAAATCAATCTAAAGTATATATGAGTAAACTTGGTCTGACAGTTACCAATGCTTAATCAGTGAG
GCACCTATCTCAGCGATCTGTCTATTTCGTTCATCCATAGTTGCCTGACTCCCCGTCGTGTAGATAACTA
CGATACGGGAGGGCTTACCATCTGGCCCCAGTGCTGCAATGATACCGCGAGACCCACGCTCACCGGCTCC
AGATTTATCAGCAATAAACCAGCCAGCCGGAAGGGCCGAGCGCAGAAGTGGTCCTGCAACTTTATCCGCC
TCCATCCAGTCTATTAATTGTTGCCGGGAAGCTAGAGTAAGTAGTTCGCCAGTTAATAGTTTGCGCAACG
TTGTTGCCATTGCTACAGGCATCGTGGTGTCACGCTCGTCGTTTGGTATGGCTTCATTCAGCTCCGGTTC
CCAACGATCAAGGCGAGTTACATGATCCCCCATGTTGTGCAAAAAAGCGGTTAGCTCCTTCGGTCCTCCG
ATCGTTGTCAGAAGTAAGTTGGCCGCAGTGTTATCACTCATGGTTATGGCAGCACTGCATAATTCTCTTA
CTGTCATGCCATCCGTAAGATGCTTTTCTGTGACTGGTGAGTACTCAACCAAGTCATTCTGAGAATAGTG
TATGCGGCGACCGAGTTGCTCTTGCCCGGCGTCAATACGGGATAATACCGCGCCACATAGCAGAACTTTA
AAAGTGCTCATCATTGGAAAACGTTCTTCGGGGCGAAAACTCTCAAGGATCTTACCGCTGTTGAGATCCA
GTTCGATGTAACCCACTCGTGCACCCAACTGATCTTCAGCATCTTTTACTTTCACCAGCGTTTCTGGGTG
AGCAAAAACAGGAAGGCAAAATGCCGCAAAAAAGGGAATAAGGGCGACACGGAAATGTTGAATACTCATA
CTCTTCCTTTTTCAATATTATTGAAGCATTTATCAGGGTTATTGTCTCATGAGCGGATACATATTTGAAT
GTATTTAGAAAAATAAACAAATAGGGGTTCCGCGCACATTTCCCCGAAAAGTGCCACCTGACGTCGACGG
ATCGGGAGATCTCCCGATCCCCTATGGTGCACTCTCAGTACAATCTGCTCTGATGCCGCATAGTTAAGCC
AGTATCTGCTCCCTGCTTGTGTGTTGGAGGTCGCTGAGTAGTGCGCGAGCAAAATTTAAGCTACAACAAG
GCAAGGCTTGACCGACAATTGCATGAAGAATCTGCTTAGGGTTAGGCGTTTTGCGCTGCTTCGCGATGTA
CGGGCCAGATATACGCGTT
